>Addgene plasmid #203853 | Tet-O-FUW-STAT4-P2A-mCherry | addgene full sequence | sequence record 413662 | Addgene NGS Result
TCCGCGCACATTTCCCCGAAAAGTGCCACCTGACGTCGACGGATCGGGAGATCTCCCGATCCCCTATGGT
GCACTCTCAGTACAATCTGCTCTGATGCCGCATAGTTAAGCCAGTATCTGCTCCCTGCTTGTGTGTTGGA
GGTCGCTGAGTAGTGCGCGAGCAAAATTTAAGCTACAACAAGGCAAGGCTTGACCGACAATTGCATGAAG
AATCTGCTTAGGGTTAGGCGTTTTGCGCTGCTTCGCGATGTACGGGCCAGATATACGCGTTGACATTGAT
TATTGACTAGTTATTAATAGTAATCAATTACGGGGTCATTAGTTCATAGCCCATATATGGAGTTCCGCGT
TACATAACTTACGGTAAATGGCCCGCCTGGCTGACCGCCCAACGACCCCCGCCCATTGACGTCAATAATG
ACGTATGTTCCCATAGTAACGCCAATAGGGACTTTCCATTGACGTCAATGGGTGGAGTATTTACGGTAAA
CTGCCCACTTGGCAGTACATCAAGTGTATCATATGCCAAGTACGCCCCCTATTGACGTCAATGACGGTAA
ATGGCCCGCCTGGCATTATGCCCAGTACATGACCTTATGGGACTTTCCTACTTGGCAGTACATCTACGTA
TTAGTCATCGCTATTACCATGGTGATGCGGTTTTGGCAGTACATCAATGGGCGTGGATAGCGGTTTGACT
CACGGGGATTTCCAAGTCTCCACCCCATTGACGTCAATGGGAGTTTGTTTTGGCACCAAAATCAACGGGA
CTTTCCAAAATGTCGTAACAACTCCGCCCCATTGACGCAAATGGGCGGTAGGCGTGTACGGTGGGAGGTC
TATATAAGCAGCGCGTTTTGCCTGTACTGGGTCTCTCTGGTTAGACCAGATCTGAGCCTGGGAGCTCTCT
GGCTAACTAGGGAACCCACTGCTTAAGCCTCAATAAAGCTTGCCTTGAGTGCTTCAAGTAGTGTGTGCCC
GTCTGTTGTGTGACTCTGGTAACTAGAGATCCCTCAGACCCTTTTAGTCAGTGTGGAAAATCTCTAGCAG
TGGCGCCCGAACAGGGACTTGAAAGCGAAAGGGAAACCAGAGGAGCTCTCTCGACGCAGGACTCGGCTTG
CTGAAGCGCGCACGGCAAGAGGCGAGGGGCGGCGACTGGTGAGTACGCCAAAAATTTTGACTAGCGGAGG
CTAGAAGGAGAGAGATGGGTGCGAGAGCGTCAGTATTAAGCGGGGGAGAATTAGATCGCGATGGGAAAAA
ATTCGGTTAAGGCCAGGGGGAAAGAAAAAATATAAATTAAAACATATAGTATGGGCAAGCAGGGAGCTAG
AACGATTCGCAGTTAATCCTGGCCTGTTAGAAACATCAGAAGGCTGTAGACAAATACTGGGACAGCTACA
ACCATCCCTTCAGACAGGATCAGAAGAACTTAGATCATTATATAATACAGTAGCAACCCTCTATTGTGTG
CATCAAAGGATAGAGATAAAAGACACCAAGGAAGCTTTAGACAAGATAGAGGAAGAGCAAAACAAAAGTA
AGACCACCGCACAGCAAGCGGCCGCTGATCTTCAGACCTGGAGGAGGAGATATGAGGGACAATTGGAGAA
GTGAATTATATAAATATAAAGTAGTAAAAATTGAACCATTAGGAGTAGCACCCACCAAGGCAAAGAGAAG
AGTGGTGCAGAGAGAAAAAAGAGCAGTGGGAATAGGAGCTTTGTTCCTTGGGTTCTTGGGAGCAGCAGGA
AGCACTATGGGCGCAGCGTCAATGACGCTGACGGTACAGGCCAGACAATTATTGTCTGGTATAGTGCAGC
AGCAGAACAATTTGCTGAGGGCTATTGAGGCGCAACAGCATCTGTTGCAACTCACAGTCTGGGGCATCAA
GCAGCTCCAGGCAAGAATCCTGGCTGTGGAAAGATACCTAAAGGATCAACAGCTCCTGGGGATTTGGGGT
TGCTCTGGAAAACTCATTTGCACCACTGCTGTGCCTTGGAATGCTAGTTGGAGTAATAAATCTCTGGAAC
AGATTTGGAATCACACGACCTGGATGGAGTGGGACAGAGAAATTAACAATTACACAAGCTTAATACACTC
CTTAATTGAAGAATCGCAAAACCAGCAAGAAAAGAATGAACAAGAATTATTGGAATTAGATAAATGGGCA
AGTTTGTGGAATTGGTTTAACATAACAAATTGGCTGTGGTATATAAAATTATTCATAATGATAGTAGGAG
GCTTGGTAGGTTTAAGAATAGTTTTTGCTGTACTTTCTATAGTGAATAGAGTTAGGCAGGGATATTCACC
ATTATCGTTTCAGACCCACCTCCCAACCCCGAGGGGACCCGACAGGCCCGAAGGAATAGAAGAAGAAGGT
GGAGAGAGAGACAGAGACAGATCCATTCGATTAGTGAACGGATCGGCACTGCGTGCGCCAATTCTGCAGA
CAAATGGCAGTATTCATCCACAATTTTAAAAGAAAAGGGGGGATTGGGGGGTACAGTGCAGGGGAAAGAA
TAGTAGACATAATAGCAACAGACATACAAACTAAAGAATTACAAAAACAAATTACAAAAATTCAAAATTT
TCGGGTTTATTACAGGGACAGCAGAGATCCAGTTTGGTTAGATCTCGAGTTTACCACTCCCTATCAGTGA
TAGAGAAAAGTGAAAGTCGAGTTTACCACTCCCTATCAGTGATAGAGAAAAGTGAAAGTCGAGTTTACCA
CTCCCTATCAGTGATAGAGAAAAGTGAAAGTCGAGTTTACCACTCCCTATCAGTGATAGAGAAAAGTGAA
AGTCGAGTTTACCACTCCCTATCAGTGATAGAGAAAAGTGGAAGTCGAGCTCGGTACCCGGGTCGAGGTA
GGCGTGTACGGTGGGAGGCCTATATAAGCAGAGCTCGTTTAGTGAACCGTCAGATCGCCTGGAGACGCCA
TCCACGCTGTTTTGACCTCCATAGAAGACACCGGGACCGATCCAGCCTCCGCGGCCCCGAATTCCGCCAC
CATGTCTCAGTGGAATCAAGTCCAACAGTTAGAAATCAAGTTTTTGGAGCAGGTGGATCAATTCTATGAT
GACAACTTTCCCATGGAAATTCGGCATCTGTTGGCCCAATGGATTGAAAATCAAGACTGGGAGGCAGCTT
CTAACAATGAAACCATGGCAACGATTCTTCTTCAAAACTTGTTAATACAACTGGATGAACAGTTAGGTCG
TGTTTCCAAAGAGAAAAACCTACTCTTGATACACAATCTAAAAAGAATTAGGAAGGTCCTTCAGGGAAAA
TTTCATGGAAATCCAATGCATGTAGCTGTGGTTATTTCAAACTGTTTAAGGGAAGAGAGGAGAATATTGG
CTGCAGCCAACATGCCTGTCCAGGGGCCTCTAGAGAAATCCTTACAAAGTTCTTCAGTTTCAGAAAGACA
GAGGAATGTGGAGCACAAAGTGGCTGCCATTAAAAACAGTGTGCAGATGACAGAACAAGATACCAAATAC
TTAGAAGATCTGCAAGACGAATTTGACTACAGGTATAAAACAATTCAGACAATGGATCAGAGTGACAAGA
ATAGTGCCATGGTGAATCAGGAAGTTTTGACACTGCAGGAAATGCTTAACAGCCTCGATTTCAAGAGAAA
GGAGGCTCTCAGTAAAATGACCCAAATCATCCATGAGACAGACCTGTTAATGAACACCATGCTCATAGAA
GAGCTGCAAGACTGGAAGCGGCGGCAGCAAATCGCCTGCATCGGGGGTCCACTCCACAATGGGCTCGACC
AGCTTCAGAACTGCTTTACACTATTGGCAGAAAGTCTTTTCCAACTGAGAAGGCAATTGGAGAAACTAGA
GGAGCAATCTACCAAAATGACATATGAAGGTGATCCCATTCCAATGCAAAGAACTCACATGCTAGAAAGA
GTCACCTTCTTGATCTACAACCTTTTCAAGAACTCATTTGTGGTTGAGCGACAGCCATGTATGCCAACCC
ACCCTCAGAGGCCGTTGGTACTTAAAACCCTAATTCAGTTCACTGTAAAACTAAGGCTACTAATAAAATT
GCCAGAACTAAACTATCAGGTAAAGGTTAAGGCATCAATTGACAAGAATGTTTCAACTCTAAGCAACCGA
AGATTTGTACTTTGTGGAACTAATGTCAAAGCCATGTCTATTGAAGAATCTTCCAATGGGAGTCTCTCAG
TAGAATTTCGACATTTGCAACCAAAGGAAATGAAGTCCAGTGCTGGAGGTAAAGGAAATGAGGGCTGTCA
CATGGTGACTGAAGAACTTCATTCCATAACGTTTGAAACACAGATCTGCCTCTATGGCCTGACCATAGAT
TTGGAGACCAGCTCATTGCCTGTGGTGATGATTTCCAATGTCAGTCAGTTACCTAATGCTTGGGCATCCA
TCATTTGGTACAACGTGTCAACCAACGATTCCCAGAACTTGGTTTTCTTTAATAATCCTCCACCTGCCAC
ATTGAGTCAACTACTGGAGGTGATGAGCTGGCAGTTTTCATCGTACGTTGGTCGTGGTCTTAACTCAGAT
CAACTCCATATGCTGGCAGAGAAGCTTACAGTCCAATCTAGCTACAGTGATGGTCACCTCACCTGGGCCA
AGTTCTGCAAGGAACATTTACCTGGTAAATCATTTACCTTTTGGACATGGCTTGAAGCAATATTGGATCT
AATTAAGAAACACATTCTTCCCCTTTGGATTGATGGGTATGTCATGGGCTTTGTTAGCAAAGAGAAGGAA
CGGCTGTTGCTAAAGGATAAAATGCCTGGCACCTTTTTATTAAGATTCAGTGAAAGCCATCTCGGAGGAA
TAACTTTCACCTGGGTGGACCATTCTGAAAGTGGGGAAGTGAGATTCCACTCTGTAGAACCCTACAATAA
AGGCCGGTTGTCTGCTCTGCCATTCGCTGACATCCTGCGAGACTACAAAGTTATTATGGCTGAAAACATT
CCTGAAAACCCTCTGAAGTACCTATATCCTGACATTCCCAAAGACAAAGCCTTCGGTAAACACTACAGCT
CTCAGCCTTGCGAAGTTTCAAGACCAACAGAAAGGGGTGACAAAGGTTATGTTCCTTCTGTTTTTATCCC
CATCTCAACAATCCGAAGTGATTCAACAGAGCCACATTCTCCATCAGACCTTCTTCCCATGTCTCCAAGT
GTGTATGCGGTGTTGAGAGAAAACCTGAGTCCCACAACAATTGAAACTGCAATGAAGTCTCCTTATTCTG
CTGAAACGCGTGAATTCGATGGATCCGGGGCCACCAACTTTTCCCTGCTGAAGCAGGCTGGCGACGTCGA
GGAGAACCCTGGCCCTGGCTCCGGAGTGAGCAAGGGCGAGGAGGATAACATGGCCATCATCAAGGAGTTC
ATGCGCTTCAAGGTGCACATGGAGGGCTCCGTGAACGGCCACGAGTTCGAGATCGAGGGCGAGGGCGAGG
GCCGCCCCTACGAGGGCACCCAGACCGCCAAGCTGAAGGTGACCAAGGGTGGCCCCCTGCCCTTCGCCTG
GGACATCCTGTCCCCTCAGTTCATGTACGGCTCCAAGGCCTACGTGAAGCACCCCGCCGACATCCCCGAC
TACTTGAAGCTGTCCTTCCCCGAGGGCTTCAAGTGGGAGCGCGTGATGAACTTCGAGGACGGCGGCGTGG
TGACCGTGACCCAGGACTCCTCCCTGCAGGACGGCGAGTTCATCTACAAGGTGAAGCTGCGCGGCACCAA
CTTCCCCTCCGACGGCCCCGTAATGCAGAAGAAGACCATGGGCTGGGAGGCCTCCTCCGAGCGGATGTAC
CCCGAGGACGGCGCCCTGAAGGGCGAGATCAAGCAGAGGCTGAAGCTGAAGGACGGCGGCCACTACGACG
CTGAGGTCAAGACCACCTACAAGGCCAAGAAGCCCGTGCAGCTGCCCGGCGCCTACAACGTCAACATCAA
GTTGGACATCACCTCCCACAACGAGGACTACACCATCGTGGAACAGTACGAACGCGCCGAGGGCCGCCAC
TCCACCGGCGGCATGGACGAGCTGTACAAGTGAATCTAGAACGCGTTAAGTCGACAATCAACCTCTGGAT
TACAAAATTTGTGAAAGATTGACTGGTATTCTTAACTATGTTGCTCCTTTTACGCTATGTGGATACGCTG
CTTTAATGCCTTTGTATCATGCTATTGCTTCCCGTATGGCTTTCATTTTCTCCTCCTTGTATAAATCCTG
GTTGCTGTCTCTTTATGAGGAGTTGTGGCCCGTTGTCAGGCAACGTGGCGTGGTGTGCACTGTGTTTGCT
GACGCAACCCCCACTGGTTGGGGCATTGCCACCACCTGTCAGCTCCTTTCCGGGACTTTCGCTTTCCCCC
TCCCTATTGCCACGGCGGAACTCATCGCCGCCTGCCTTGCCCGCTGCTGGACAGGGGCTCGGCTGTTGGG
CACTGACAATTCCGTGGTGTTGTCGGGGAAATCATCGTCCTTTCCTTGGCTGCTCGCCTGTGTTGCCACC
TGGATTCTGCGCGGGACGTCCTTCTGCTACGTCCCTTCGGCCCTCAATCCAGCGGACCTTCCTTCCCGCG
GCCTGCTGCCGGCTCTGCGGCCTCTTCCGCGTCTTCGCCTTCGCCCTCAGACGAGTCGGATCTCCCTTTG
GGCCGCTTCCCCGCATCGATACCGTCGACCTCGAGACCTAGAAAAACATGGAGCAATCACAAGTAGCAAT
ACAGCAGCTACCAATGCTGATTGTGCCTGGCTAGAAGCACAAGAGGAGGAGGAGGTGGGTTTTCCAGTCA
CACCTCAGGTACCTTTAAGACCAATGACTTACAAGGCAGCTGTAGATCTTAGCCACTTTTTAAAAGAAAA
GGGGGGACTGGAAGGGCTAATTCACTCCCAACGAAGACAAGATATCCTTGATCTGTGGATCTACCACACA
CAAGGCTACTTCCCTGATTGGCAGAACTACACACCAGGGCCAGGGATCAGATATCCACTGACCTTTGGAT
GGTGCTACAAGGCTAGAGAAGGCTCGTTAATGGGAAATTCGCGCCCATCTAGCAGAACTAGTACCAGTTG
AGCAAGAGAAGGTAGAAGAAGCCAATGAAGGAGAGAACACCCGCTTGTTACACCCTGTGAGCCTGCATGG
GATGGATGACCCGGAGAGAGAAGTATTAGAGTGGAGGTTTGACAGCCGCCTAGCATTTCATCACATGGCC
CGAGAGCTGCATCCGGACTGTACTGGGTCTCTCTGGTTAGACCAGATCTGAGCCTGGGAGCTCTCTGGCT
AACTAGGGAACCCACTGCTTAAGCCTCAATAAAGCTTGCCTTGAGTGCTTCAAGTAGTGTGTGCCCGTCT
GTTGTGTGACTCTGGTAACTAGAGATCCCTCAGACCCTTTTAGTCAGTGTGGAAAATCTCTAGCAGGGCC
CGTTTAAACCCGCTGATCAGCCTCGACTGTGCCTTCTAGTTGCCAGCCATCTGTTGTTTGCCCCTCCCCC
GTGCCTTCCTTGACCCTGGAAGGTGCCACTCCCACTGTCCTTTCCTAATAAAATGAGGAAATTGCATCGC
ATTGTCTGAGTAGGTGTCATTCTATTCTGGGGGGTGGGGTGGGGCAGGACAGCAAGGGGGAGGATTGGGA
AGACAATAGCAGGCATGCTGGGGATGCGGTGGGCTCTATGGCTTCTGAGGCGGAAAGAACCAGCTGGGGC
TCTAGGGGGTATCCCC
[124 nt withheld, positions 7717-7840]
C
[91 nt withheld, positions 7842-7932]
A
[49 nt withheld, positions 7934-7982]
CCTTTGACGTTGGAGTCCACGTTCTTT
[37 nt withheld, positions 8010-8046]
ACCCTATCTCGGTCTATTCTTTTGATTTATAAGGGATTTTGCCGATTTCGGCCTATTGGTTAAAAAATGA
GCTGATTTAACAAAAATTTAACGCGAATTAATTCTGTGGAATGTGTGTCAGTTAGGGTGTGGAAAGTCCC
CAGGCTCCCCAGCAGGCAGAAGTATGCAAAGCATGCATCTCAATTAGTCAGCAACCAGGTGTGGAAAGTC
CCCAGGCTCCCCAGCAGGCAGAAGTATGCAAAGCATGCATCTCAATTAGTCAGCAACCATAGTCCCGCCC
CTAACTCCGCCCATCCCGCCCCTAACTCCGCCCAGTTCCGCCCATTCTCCGCCCCATGGCTGACTAATTT
TTTTTATTTATGCAGAGGCCGAGGCCGCCTCTGCCTCTGAGCTATTCCAGAAGTAGTGAGGAGGCTTTTT
TGGAGGCCTAGGCTTTTGCAAAAAGCTCCCGGGAGCTTGTATATCCATTTTCGGATCTGATCAGCACGTG
TTGACAATTAATCATCGGCATAGTATATCGGCATAGTATAATACGACAAGGTGAGGAACTAAACCATGGC
CAAGTTGACCAGTGCCGTTCCGGTGCTCACCGCGCGCGACGTCGCCGGAGCGGTCGAGTTCTGGACCGAC
CGGCTCGGGTTCTCCCGGGACTTCGTGGAGGACGACTTCGCCGGTGTGGTCCGGGACGACGTGACCCTGT
TCATCAGCGCGGTCCAGGACCAGGTGGTGCCGGACAACACCCTGGCCTGGGTGTGGGTGCGCGGCCTGGA
CGAGCTGTACGCCGAGTGGTCGGAGGTCGTGTCCACGAACTTCCGGGACGCCTCCGGGCCGGCCATGACC
GAGATCGGCGAGCAGCCGTGGGGGCGGGAGTTCGCCCTGCGCGACCCGGCCGGCAACTGCGTGCACTTCG
TGGCCGAGGAGCAGGACTGACACGTGCTACGAGATTTCGATTCCACCGCCGCCTTCTATGAAAGGTTGGG
CTTCGGAATCGTTTTCCGGGACGCCGGCTGGATGATCCTCCAGCGCGGGGATCTCATGCTGGAGTTCTTC
GCCCACCCCAACTTGTTTATTGCAGCTTATAATGGTTACAAATAAAGCAATAGCATCACAAATTTCACAA
ATAAAGCATTTTTTTCACTGCATTCTAGTTGTGGTTTGTCCAAACTCATCAATGTATCTTATCATGTCTG
TATACCGTCGACCTCTAGCTAGAGCTTGGCGTAATCATGGTCATAGCTGTTTCCTGTGTGAAATTGTTAT
CCGCTCACAATTCCACACAACATACGAGCCGGAAGCATAAAGTGTAAAGCCTGGGGTGCCTAATGAGTGA
GCTAACTCACATTAATTGCGTTGCGCTCACTGCCCGCTTTCCAGTCGGGAAACCTGTCGTGCCAGCTGCA
TTAATGAATCGGCCAACGCGCGGGGAGAGGCGGTTTGCGTATTGGGCGCTCTTCCGCTTCCTCGCTCACT
GACTCGCTGCGCTCGGTCGTTCGGCTGCGGCGAGCGGTATCAGCTCACTCAAAGGCGGTAATACGGTTAT
CCACAGAATCAGGGGATAACGCAGGAAAGAACATGTGAGCAAAAGGCCAGCAAAAGGCCAGGAACCGTAA
AAAGGCCGCGTTGCTGGCGTTTTTCCATAGGCTCCGCCCCCCTGACGAGCATCACAAAAATCGACGCTCA
AGTCAGAGGTGGCGAAACCCGACAGGACTATAAAGATACCAGGCGTTTCCCCCTGGAAGCTCCCTCGTGC
GCTCTCCTGTTCCGACCCTGCCGCTTACCGGATACCTGTCCGCCTTTCTCCCTTCGGGAAGCGTGGCGCT
TTCTCATAGCTCACGCTGTAGGTATCTCAGTTCGGTGTAGGTCGTTCGCTCCAAGCTGGGCTGTGTGCAC
GAACCCCCCGTTCAGCCCGACCGCTGCGCCTTATCCGGTAACTATCGTCTTGAGTCCAACCCGGTAAGAC
ACGACTTATCGCCACTGGCAGCAGCCACTGGTAACAGGATTAGCAGAGCGAGGTATGTAGGCGGTGCTAC
AGAGTTCTTGAAGTGGTGGCCTAACTACGGCTACACTAGAAGAACAGTATTTGGTATCTGCGCTCTGCTG
AAGCCAGTTACCTTCGGAAAAAGAGTTGGTAGCTCTTGATCCGGCAAACAAACCACCGCTGGTAGCGGTG
GTTTTTTTGTTTGCAAGCAGCAGATTACGCGCAGAAAAAAAGGATCTCAAGAAGATCCTTTGATCTTTTC
TACGGGGTCTGACGCTCAGTGGAACGAAAACTCACGTTAAGGGATTTTGGTCATGAGATTATCAAAAAGG
ATCTTCACCTAGATCCTTTTAAATTAAAAATGAAGTTTTAAATCAATCTAAAGTATATATGAGTAAACTT
GGTCTGACAGTTACCAATGCTTAATCAGTGAGGCACCTATCTCAGCGATCTGTCTATTTCGTTCATCCAT
AGTTGCCTGACTCCCCGTCGTGTAGATAACTACGATACGGGAGGGCTTACCATCTGGCCCCAGTGCTGCA
ATGATACCGCGAGACCCACGCTCACCGGCTCCAGATTTATCAGCAATAAACCAGCCAGCCGGAAGGGCCG
AGCGCAGAAGTGGTCCTGCAACTTTATCCGCCTCCATCCAGTCTATTAATTGTTGCCGGGAAGCTAGAGT
AAGTAGTTCGCCAGTTAATAGTTTGCGCAACGTTGTTGCCATTGCTACAGGCATCGTGGTGTCACGCTCG
TCGTTTGGTATGGCTTCATTCAGCTCCGGTTCCCAACGATCAAGGCGAGTTACATGATCCCCCATGTTGT
GCAAAAAAGCGGTTAGCTCCTTCGGTCCTCCGATCGTTGTCAGAAGTAAGTTGGCCGCAGTGTTATCACT
CATGGTTATGGCAGCACTGCATAATTCTCTTACTGTCATGCCATCCGTAAGATGCTTTTCTGTGACTGGT
GAGTACTCAACCAAGTCATTCTGAGAATAGTGTATGCGGCGACCGAGTTGCTCTTGCCCGGCGTCAATAC
GGGATAATACCGCGCCACATAGCAGAACTTTAAAAGTGCTCATCATTGGAAAACGTTCTTCGGGGCGAAA
ACTCTCAAGGATCTTACCGCTGTTGAGATCCAGTTCGATGTAACCCACTCGTGCACCCAACTGATCTTCA
GCATCTTTTACTTTTACCAGCGTTTCTGGGTGAGCAAAAACAGGAAGGCAAAATGCCGCAAAAAAGGGAA
TAAGGGCGACACGGAAATGTTGAATACTCATACTCTTCCTTTTTCAATATTATTGAAGCATTTATCAGGG
TTATTGTCTCATGAGCGGATACATATTTGAATGTATTTAGAAAAATAAACAAATAGGGGT
Features (pLannotate 1.2.2; 32 found; start..end, strand, type, name):
     65..117     -  misc_feature   bom (fragment): basis of mobility region from pBR322
    272..651     +  enhancer       CMV enhancer: human cytomegalovirus immediate early enhancer
    652..851     +  promoter       CMV promoter: human cytomegalovirus (CMV) immediate early promoter
    869..1049    +  LTR            5' LTR (truncated): truncated 5' long terminal repeat (LTR) from HIV-1
   1096..1221    +  misc_feature   HIV-1 Ψ: packaging signal of human immunodeficiency virus type 1
   1205..1568    +  CDS            HIV-1 gag (fragment): gag protein from human immunodeficiency virus 1; gag
   1714..1947    +  misc_feature   RRE: The Rev response element (RRE) of HIV-1 allows for Rev-dependent mRNA export from the nucleus to the cytoplasm.
   2324..2424    +  CDS            Rev (fragment): human immunodeficiency virus 1 (HIV-1) Rev protein; rev; enhances nuclear export of unspliced and incompletely spliced viral mRNAs
   2474..2591    +  misc_feature   cPPT/CTS: central polypurine tract and central termination sequence of HIV-1
   2635..2849    +  protein_bind   tetracycline response element (fragment): contains seven copies of the tetracycline operator tetO tetracycline repressor TetR
   2867..2905    +  promoter       minimal CMV promoter: human cytomegalovirus (CMV) immediate early promoter
   3012..5255    +  CDS            STAT4: STAT4_HUMAN - Experimental evidence at protein level: Swiss-Prot protein existence level 1. Carries out a dual function: signal transduction and activation of transcription. Involved in IL12 signaling. From Homo sapiens (Human).
   5346..6050    +  CDS            mCherry: mCherry is a basic (constitutively fluorescent) red fluorescent protein published in 2004, derived from Discosoma sp.. It is reported to be a very rapidly-maturing monomer with low acid sensitivity.
   6076..6664    +  misc_feature   WPRE: woodchuck hepatitis virus posttranscriptional regulatory element
   6649..7011    +  CDS            nef (fragment): NEF_HV1LA - Experimental evidence at protein level: Swiss-Prot protein existence level 1. Extracellular Nef protein targets CD4(+) T-lymphocytes for apoptosis by interacting with CXCR4 surface receptors. From Human immunodeficiency virus type 1 group M subtype B (isolate Lai) (HIV-1).
   7058..7227    +  LTR            5' LTR (fragment): 5' long terminal repeat (LTR) from HIV-1
   7235..7415    +  LTR            5' LTR (truncated): truncated 5' long terminal repeat (LTR) from HIV-1
   7447..7671    +  polyA_signal   bGH poly(A) signal: bovine growth hormone polyadenylation signal
   7675..7696    +  promoter       SV40 promoter (fragment): SV40 enhancer and early promoter
   7717..8145    +  rep_origin     f1 ori (sequence partly withheld): f1 bacteriophage origin of replication; arrow indicates direction of (+) strand synthesis
   8159..8488    +  promoter       SV40 promoter: SV40 enhancer and early promoter
   8536..8583    +  promoter       EM7 promoter: synthetic bacterial promoter&nbsp
   8602..8976    +  CDS            BleoR: antibiotic-binding protein; Sh ble from Streptoalloteichus hindustanus; confers resistance to bleomycin, phleomycin, and Zeocin™
   8986..9111    +  CDS            ble (fragment): BLE_KLEPN - Experimental evidence at protein level: Swiss-Prot protein existence level 1. Binding protein with a strong affinity to the bleomycin family of antibiotics. Binds to CL990; an antimitotic-antibiotic compound. From Klebsiella pneumoniae.
   9106..9227    +  polyA_signal   SV40 poly(A) signal: SV40 polyadenylation signal
   9298..9320    -  protein_bind   lac operator (fragment): The lac repressor binds to the lac operator to inhibit transcription in E. coli. This inhibition can be relieved by adding lactose or isopropyl-β-D-thiogalactopyranoside (IPTG). lac repressor encoded by lacI
   9324..9354    -  promoter       lac promoter: promoter for the E. coli lac operon
   9369..9390    -  protein_bind   CAP binding site: CAP binding activates transcription in the presence of cAMP. E. coli catabolite activator protein
   9403..9495    -  CDS            lacI (fragment): lac repressor; lacI; The lac repressor binds to the lac operator to inhibit transcription in E. coli. This inhibition can be relieved by adding lactose or isopropyl-β-D-thiogalactopyranoside (IPTG).
   9678..10266   -  rep_origin     ori: high-copy-number ColE1/pMB1/pBR322/pUC origin of replication
  10437..11297   -  CDS            AmpR: β-lactamase; bla; confers resistance to ampicillin, carbenicillin, and related antibiotics
  11298..6       -  promoter       AmpR promoter (across the origin): bla
