[The description below was written by a language model from this plasmid's Addgene catalogue record and pLannotate feature annotations shown in this document.]
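Description:
Tet-O-FUW-STAT4-P2A-mCherry is an 11.4 kb HIV-1-based lentiviral transfer plasmid built on the Tet-O-FUW backbone for doxycycline/tetracycline-inducible expression of human STAT4 in mammalian cells. It is maintained in E. coli through a high-copy ColE1/pUC-type origin with ampicillin resistance (AmpR), and the backbone also carries an f1 origin. A separate SV40/EM7-driven BleoR cassette with an SV40 poly(A) signal lies outside the LTR-flanked region, so it would not be carried into the packaged viral genome.

Genomic RNA for packaging is driven by a CMV enhancer/promoter fused to a truncated 5' LTR, followed by the Ψ packaging signal with a partial gag sequence, the Rev response element for Rev-dependent nuclear export, and the cPPT/CTS. The internal expression unit uses a tetracycline response element (tetO repeats) joined to a minimal CMV promoter, which is active only when a tetracycline-controlled transactivator is present; no transactivator is annotated on this plasmid, so it must be supplied separately. This promoter drives the STAT4 coding sequence, a signal transducer and transcription factor involved in IL-12 signaling. STAT4 is linked to mCherry by a P2A self-cleaving peptide, which is named in the construct but not annotated in the feature table. Red fluorescence therefore reports induced, transduced cells without tagging STAT4 with the whole fluorescent protein. A WPRE downstream enhances transcript expression, followed by the 3' LTR region and a bGH poly(A) signal.

The record states that an ORF-specific barcode sits close to the 3' LTR, though it is not annotated. This design suits pooled overexpression experiments in which ORF identity is read out by sequencing. The associated work concerns master regulators of tumor-infiltrating regulatory T cells.
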