Addgene plasmid #203853: Tet-O-FUW-STAT4-P2A-mCherry
Purpose: Tet-inducible lentiviral plasmid expressing STAT4-P2A-mCherry, with ORF specific barcode close to 3'LTR site
Depositing lab: Andrea Califano. Depositing organization: Columbia University. Publication: Systematic elucidation and pharmacological targeting of tumor-infiltrating regulatory T cell master regulators. Obradovic A, Ager C, Turunen M, Nirschl T, Khosravi-Maharlooei M, Iuga A, Jackson CM, Yegnasubramanian S, Tomassoni L, Fernandez EC, McCann P, Rogava M, DeMarzo AM, Kochel CM, Allaf M, Bivalacqua T, Lim M, Realubit R, Karan C, Drake CG, Califano A. Cancer Cell. 2023 May 8;41(5):933-949.e11. doi: 10.1016/j.ccell.2023.04.003. Epub 2023 Apr 27. PubMed 37116491.
Backbone
  Vector backbone: Tet-O-FUW
  Vector type: Mammalian Expression
Growth in bacteria
  Bacterial resistance: Ampicillin, 100 μg/mL
  Growth temperature: Room Temperature
  Growth strain: NEB Stable
  Copy number: High Copy
Gene/Insert
  Gene/Insert name: STAT4
  Species: H. sapiens (human)
  Entrez Gene: STAT4 (a.k.a. DPMC, SLEB11)
  Cloning method: Restriction Enzyme; 5′ cloning site unknown (unknown if destroyed)
Terms and licenses: Academic/Nonprofit Terms; Industry Terms: Not Available to Industry
How to cite: Tet-O-FUW-STAT4-P2A-mCherry was a gift from Andrea Califano (Addgene plasmid # 203853 ; http://n2t.net/addgene:203853 ; RRID:Addgene_203853)
